>Addgene plasmid #19391 | pCM5.43 | depositor full sequence | sequence record 9043 | Author sequence
CTTTCCTGCGTTATCCCCTGATTCTGTGGATAACCGTATTACCGCCTTTGAGTGAGCTGATACCGCTCGC
CGCAGCCGAACGACCGAGCGCAGCGAGTCAGTGAGCGAGGAAGCGGAAGAGCGCCCAATACGCAAACCGC
CTCTCCCCGCGCGTTGGCCGATTCATTAATGCAGCTGGCACGACAGGTTTCCCGACTGGAAAGCGGGCAG
TGAGCGCAACGCAATTAATACGCGTACCGCTAGCCAGGAAGAGTTTGTAGAAACGCAAAAAGGCCATCCG
TCAGGATGGCCTTCTGCTTAGTTTGATGCCTGGCAGTTTATGGCGGGCGTCCTGCCCGCCACCCTCCGGG
CCGTTGCTTCACAACGTTCAAATCCGCTCCCGGCGGATTTGTCCTACTCAGGAGAGCGTTCACCGACAAA
CAACAGATAAAACGAAAGGCCCAGTCTTCCGACTGAGCCTTTCGTTTTATTTGATGCCTGGCAGTTCCCT
ACTCTCGCGTTAACGCTAGCATGGATGTTTTCCCAGTCACGACGTTGTAAAACGACGGCCAGTCTTAAGC
TCGGGCCCTGCAGCTCTAGAGCTCGAATTCTACAGGTCACTAATACCATCTAAGTAGTTGATTCATAGTG
ACTGCATATGTTGTGTTTTACAGTATTATGTAGTCTGTTTTTTATGCAAAATCTAATTTAATATATTGAT
ATTTATATCATTTTACGTTTCTCGTTCAACTTTCTTGTACAAAGTGGGATAAATACGAATTCTACATTTT
TGTCATTAGTATTTTCTGTCCTTTAGGTAGTTTTCTATTCCATTGCTCTGGTGCCTACCAAATAAGAATT
AAAACACGTATTTTGTATCCTATACGCAACTGTATATTTGATTCAAATACTAGAATTAGCTAGTTTCTTT
CTCTTTTTCCTATCCAAATTATCTTCCTTACGAATATTGTTCCATTCTATAATGTGCTTCTGAAGCCATC
GATCTTTTCATATCTTCTAGTAAGATTGAATTTAGATCCCACGTTCCCCATTCCCATAGTATTCAAATGT
TTTTGTATGCCCCCAATTTAGAATAAAATGAAATCACAATAATGACACCAGTAGCCCCTCTCTCGCATTA
CATGGTAATTTTGAATCACCCAAATTGTCCACTTTAACACCTAAAAAATCCGAAGTAGAATTTTGTGTGT
GATTTTAATAAATCTTTTCGCAGAGAAGATTGTGACTTAAGTGTTTTTCTTATTTTTCAACTTTATTATA
CAAAGTTGGCATTATAAAAAAGCATTGCTTATCAATTTGTTGCAACGAACAGGTCACTATCAGTCAAAAT
AAAATCATTATTTGGAGCTCCATGGTAGCGTTAACGCGGCCGCGATATCCCCTATAGTGAGTCGTATTAC
ATGGTCATAGCTGTTTCCTGGCAGCTCTGGCCCGTGTCTCAAAATCTCTGATGTTACATTGCACAAGATA
AAAATATATCATCATGAACAATAAAACTGTCTGCTTACATAAACAGTAATACAAGGGGTGTTATGAGCCA
TATTCAACGGGAAACGTCGAGGCCGCGATTAAATTCCAACATGGATGCTGATTTATATGGGTATAAATGG
GCTCGCGATAATGTCGGGCAATCAGGTGCGACAATCTATCGCTTGTATGGGAAGCCCGATGCGCCAGAGT
TGTTTCTGAAACATGGCAAAGGTAGCGTTGCCAATGATGTTACAGATGAGATGGTCAGACTAAACTGGCT
GACGGAATTTATGCCTCTTCCGACCATCAAGCATTTTATCCGTACTCCTGATGATGCATGGTTACTCACC
ACTGCGATCCCCGGAAAAACAGCATTCCAGGTATTAGAAGAATATCCTGATTCAGGTGAAAATATTGTTG
ATGCGCTGGCAGTGTTCCTGCGCCGGTTGCATTCGATTCCTGTTTGTAATTGTCCTTTTAACAGCGATCG
CGTATTTCGTCTCGCTCAGGCGCAATCACGAATGAATAACGGTTTGGTTGATGCGAGTGATTTTGATGAC
GAGCGTAATGGCTGGCCTGTTGAACAAGTCTGGAAAGAAATGCATAAACTTTTGCCATTCTCACCGGATT
CAGTCGTCACTCATGGTGATTTCTCACTTGATAACCTTATTTTTGACGAGGGGAAATTAATAGGTTGTAT
TGATGTTGGACGAGTCGGAATCGCAGACCGATACCAGGATCTTGCCATCCTATGGAACTGCCTCGGTGAG
TTTTCTCCTTCATTACAGAAACGGCTTTTTCAAAAATATGGTATTGATAATCCTGATATGAATAAATTGC
AGTTTCATTTGATGCTCGATGAGTTTTTCTAATCAGAATTGGTTAATTGGTTGTAACACTGGCAGAGCAT
TACGCTGACTTGACGGGACGGCGCAAGCTCATGACCAAAATCCCTTAACGTGAGTTACGCGTCGTTCCAC
TGAGCGTCAGACCCCGTAGAAAAGATCAAAGGATCTTCTTGAGATCCTTTTTTTCTGCGCGTAATCTGCT
GCTTGCAAACAAAAAAACCACCGCTACCAGCGGTGGTTTGTTTGCCGGATCAAGAGCTACCAACTCTTTT
TCCGAAGGTAACTGGCTTCAGCAGAGCGCAGATACCAAATACTGTCCTTCTAGTGTAGCCGTAGTTAGGC
CACCACTTCAAGAACTCTGTAGCACCGCCTACATACCTCGCTCTGCTAATCCTGTTACCAGTGGCTGCTG
CCAGTGGCGATAAGTCGTGTCTTACCGGGTTGGACTCAAGACGATAGTTACCGGATAAGGCGCAGCGGTC
GGGCTGAACGGGGGGTTCGTGCACACAGCCCAGCTTGGAGCGAACGACCTACACCGAACTGAGATACCTA
CAGCGTGAGCATTGAGAAAGCGCCACGCTTCCCGAAGGGAGAAAGGCGGACAGGTATCCGGTAAGCGGCA
GGGTCGGAACAGGAGAGCGCACGAGGGAGCTTCCAGGGGGAAACGCCTGGTATCTTTATAGTCCTGTCGG
GTTTCGCCACCTCTGACTTGAGCGTCGATTTTTGTGATGCTCGTCAGGGGGGCGGAGCCTATGGAAAAAC
GCCAGCAACGCGGCCTTTTTACGGTTCCTGGCCTTTTGCTGGCCTTTTGCTCACATGTT
Features (pLannotate 1.2.2; 10 found; start..end, strand, type, name):
    121..213     +  CDS            lacI (fragment): lac repressor; lacI; The lac repressor binds to the lac operator to inhibit transcription in E. coli. This inhibition can be relieved by adding lactose or isopropyl-β-D-thiogalactopyranoside (IPTG).
    268..295     -  terminator     rrnB T2 terminator: transcription terminator T2 from the E. coli rrnB gene
    427..470     +  terminator     rrnB T1 terminator: Escherichia coli rrnB; transcription terminator T1 from the E. coli rrnB gene
    517..553     -  CDS            lacZα (fragment): LacZα fragment of β-galactosidase; lacZ fragment
    624..747     -  protein_bind   attR2: mutant version of attR; recombination site for the Gateway® LR reaction LR Clonase™
   1248..1268    -  protein_bind   attB3: mutant version of attB; core recombination site for the Gateway® BP reaction BP Clonase™
   1259..1344    -  protein_bind   attL1 (fragment): mutant version of attL; recombination site for the Gateway® LR reaction LR Clonase™
   1381..1399    -  promoter       T7 promoter: promoter for bacteriophage T7 RNA polymerase
   1533..2342    +  CDS            KanR: aminoglycoside phosphotransferase; aph(3')-Ia; confers resistance to kanamycin in bacteria or G418 (Geneticin®) in eukaryotes
   2489..3077    +  rep_origin     ori: high-copy-number ColE1/pMB1/pBR322/pUC origin of replication
