[The description below was written by a language model from this plasmid's Addgene catalogue record and pLannotate feature annotations shown in this document.]
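Description:
pCM5.43 is a Gateway entry clone built on the pDONRP2RP3 donor backbone, carrying roughly 500 bp of the 3' untranslated region of the C. elegans gene daz-1. It is catalogued as a worm expression vector, but on its own it is a small bacterial plasmid (about 3.1 kb in the depositor's full sequence) with no annotated worm promoter or coding sequence. It serves as the third-position (3') module for MultiSite Gateway assembly. It is maintained in E. coli through a high-copy ColE1/pUC-type origin and selected with kanamycin via the aph(3')-Ia KanR gene.

The insert was introduced by a BP recombination that consumed the attP2R and attP3 sites of the donor vector, leaving the 3' UTR flanked by recombination sites competent for an LR reaction. The automated annotation identifies these as attR2 on one side and an attB3 core overlapping an attL fragment on the other (labelled attL1, though the cloning scheme implies an attL3 site), bracketing an unannotated interval of about 500 bp that matches the stated insert size. The rrnB T1 and T2 terminators upstream of the cassette insulate it from read-through transcription in bacteria. A T7 promoter, an M13 forward priming region within a lacZα remnant, and a short lacI fragment are backbone vestiges useful mainly for sequencing.

In use, the plasmid would be combined with a promoter entry clone, a coding or reporter entry clone and a destination vector to make worm transgenes whose transcript ends in the daz-1 3' UTR. The associated publication concerns 3' UTRs as the primary regulators of gene expression in the C. elegans germline, which is consistent with using this module to test how the daz-1 3' UTR shapes expression there.
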