Addgene plasmid #19391: pCM5.43
Depositing lab: Geraldine Seydoux. Depositing organization: Johns Hopkins University and School of Medicine. Publication: 3' UTRs are the primary regulators of gene expression in the C. elegans germline. Merritt C, Rasoloson D, Ko D, Seydoux G. Curr Biol. 2008 Oct 14;18(19):1476-82. doi: 10.1016/j.cub.2008.08.013. Epub 2008 Sep 25. PubMed 18818082.
Backbone
  Vector backbone: pDONRP2RP3
  Backbone size w/o insert (bp): 2641
  Vector type: Worm Expression
Growth in bacteria
  Bacterial resistance: Kanamycin, 50 μg/mL
  Growth temperature: 37°C
  Growth strain: DH5alpha
  Growth instructions: DH5alpha
  Copy number: Unknown
Gene/Insert
  Gene/Insert name: daz-1 3'utr in pDONRP2RP3
  Species: C. elegans (nematode)
  Insert size (bp): 500
  GenBank ID: NM_062635
  Entrez Gene: daz-1
  Cloning method: Gateway Cloning; 5′ cloning site attP2R (destroyed during cloning); 3′ cloning site attP3 (destroyed during cloning)
  Sequencing primers: 5′ M13Forward
Terms and licenses: Academic/Nonprofit Terms; Industry Terms: Not Available to Industry
How to cite: pCM5.43 was a gift from Geraldine Seydoux (Addgene plasmid # 19391 ; http://n2t.net/addgene:19391 ; RRID:Addgene_19391)
