>Addgene plasmid #19391 | pCM5.43 | addgene partial sequence | sequence record 25197 | 19391 with pDONR201F (TCGCGTTAACGCTAGCATGGATCTC)
NNNATTTNNTTTTNACTGATAGTGACCTGTTCGTTGCAACAAATTGATAAGCAATGCTTTTTTATAATGC
CAACTTTGTATAATAAAGTTGAAAAATAAGAAAAACACTTAAGTCACAATCTTCTCTGCGAAAAGATTTA
TTAAAATCACACACAAAATTCTACTTCGGATTTTTTAGGTGTTAAAGTGGACAATTTGGGTGATTCAAAA
TTACCATGTAATGCGAGAGAGGGGCTACTGGTGTCATTATTGTGATTTCATTTTATTCTAAATTGGGGGC
ATACAAAAACATTTGAATACTATGGGAATGGGGAACGTGGGATCTAAATTCAATCTTACTAGAAGATATG
AAAAGATCGATGGCTTCAGAAGCACATTATAGAATGGAACAATATTCGTAAGGAAGATAATTTGGATAGG
AAAAAGAGAAAGAAACTAGCTAATTCTAGTATTTGAATCAAATATACAGTTGCGTATAGGATACAAAATA
CGTGTTTTAATTCTTATTTGGTAGGCACCAGAGCAATGGAATAGAAAACTACCTAAAGGACAGAAAATAC
TAATGACAAAAATGTAGAATTCGTATTTATCCCACTTTGTACAAGAAAGTTGAACGAGAAACGTAAAATG
ATATAAATATCAATATATTAAATTAGATTTTGCATAAAAACAGACTACATAATACTGNAAACACAACATA
TGCAGTCACTATGAACCAACTACTTAGATGGNATTAGTGANCTGNAGAATTCGAGCTCTAGAGCTGCN
